LOCUS       Exported 3166 bp ds-DNA circular SYN 13-MAY-2021
DEFINITION  Multisite gateway vector for 3' tagging with ARF6.
ACCESSION   .
VERSION     .
KEYWORDS    p3E-ARF6
SOURCE      synthetic DNA construct
  ORGANISM  synthetic DNA construct
REFERENCE   1 (bases 1 to 3166)
  TITLE     Parton Lab Plasmids for in vivo cell biology in the zebrafish
REFERENCE   2 (bases 1 to 3166)
  AUTHORS   .
  TITLE     Direct Submission
  JOURNAL   Exported May 13, 2021 from SnapGene Server 1.1.58
            http://www.snapgene.com
FEATURES             Location/Qualifiers
     source          1..3166
                     /organism="synthetic DNA construct"
                     /mol_type="other DNA"
     protein_bind    complement(1..125)
                     /gene="mutant version of attR"
                     /label=attR2
                     /bound_moiety="LR Clonase(TM)"
                     /note="recombination site for the Gateway(R) LR reaction"
     protein_bind    complement(652..747)
                     /gene="mutant version of attL"
                     /label=attL3
                     /bound_moiety="LR Clonase(TM)"
                     /note="recombination site for the Gateway(R) LR reaction"
     primer_bind     complement(784..803)
                     /label=T7
                     /note="T7 promoter, forward primer"
     promoter        complement(785..803)
                     /label=T7 promoter
                     /note="promoter for bacteriophage T7 RNA polymerase"
     primer_bind     complement(808..824)
                     /label=M13 rev
                     /note="common sequencing primer, one of multiple similar
                     variants"
     primer_bind     complement(808..824)
                     /label=M13 Reverse
                     /note="In lacZ gene. Also called M13-rev"
     primer_bind     complement(926..945)
                     /label=pENTR-R
                     /note="pENTR vectors, reverse primer"
     CDS             937..1746
                     /codon_start=1
                     /gene="aph(3')-Ia"
                     /product="aminoglycoside phosphotransferase"
                     /label=KanR
                     /note="confers resistance to kanamycin in bacteria or G418
                     (Geneticin(R)) in eukaryotes"
                     /translation="MSHIQRETSRPRLNSNMDADLYGYKWARDNVGQSGATIYRLYGKP
                     DAPELFLKHGKGSVANDVTDEMVRLNWLTEFMPLPTIKHFIRTPDDAWLLTTAIPGKTA
                     FQVLEEYPDSGENIVDALAVFLRRLHSIPVCNCPFNSDRVFRLAQAQSRMNNGLVDASD
                     FDDERNGWPVEQVWKEMHKLLPFSPDSVVTHGDFSLDNLIFDEGKLIGCIDVGRVGIAD
                     RYQDLAILWNCLGEFSPSLQKRLFQKYGIDNPDMNKLQFHLMLDEFF"
     primer_bind     complement(1004..1023)
                     /label=Kan-R
                     /note="Kanamycin resistance gene, reverse primer"
     rep_origin      1893..2481
                     /direction=RIGHT
                     /label=ori
                     /note="high-copy-number ColE1/pMB1/pBR322/pUC origin of
                     replication"
     primer_bind     2382..2401
                     /label=pBR322ori-F
                     /note="pBR322 origin, forward primer"
     primer_bind     2635..2652
                     /label=L4440
                     /note="L4440 vector, forward primer"
     terminator      2811..2838
                     /label=rrnB T2 terminator
                     /note="transcription terminator T2 from the E. coli rrnB
                     gene"
     terminator      2930..3016
                     /gene="Escherichia coli rrnB"
                     /label=rrnB T1 terminator
                     /note="transcription terminator T1 from the E. coli rrnB
                     gene"
     primer_bind     3065..3087
                     /label=M13/pUC Forward
                     /note="In lacZ gene"
     primer_bind     3079..3096
                     /label=M13 Forward
                     /note="In lacZ gene. Also called M13-F20 or M13 (-21)
                     Forward"
     primer_bind     3080..3096
                     /label=M13 fwd
                     /note="common sequencing primer, one of multiple similar
                     variants"
ORIGIN
        1 catagtgact gcatatgttg tgttttacag tattatgtag tctgtttttt atgcaaaatc
       61 taatttaata tattgatatt tatatcattt tacgtttctc gttcaacttt cttgtacaaa
      121 gtggctggga agatgctttc caagatcttc ggcaacaagg agatgagaat attgatgctc
      181 ggacttgacg ccgccggaaa gacaacgatt ctgtacaaac tcaaactggg ccagtcggtt
      241 acgaccatcc cgacagtggg cttcaatgta gagactgtca cgtataaaaa cgtcaagttt
      301 aacgtttggg acgtcggcgg tcaggataag atccgtcctc tatggcggca ctactacacc
      361 ggcacgcagg gcctgatttt cgtagtggac tgtgcggatc gtgaccgcat cgatgaggct
      421 cggcaggagc tgcaccgcat tatcaacgat cgtgagatgc gcgacgccat tatcctgatc
      481 ttcgccaaca aacaagacct tccagacgcc atgaagccgc atgagataca ggagaagctg
      541 ggcctgacgc gcatccgaga tcgcaactgg tacgttcagc cgtcttgcgc tacaaccggc
      601 gacggactct acgaagggct cacctggctc acgtccaact acaaatccta acaactttat
      661 tatacaaagt tggcattata aaaaagcatt gcttatcaat ttgttgcaac gaacaggtca
      721 ctatcagtca aaataaaatc attatttgga gctccatggt agcgttaacg cggccgcgat
      781 atcccctata gtgagtcgta ttacatggtc atagctgttt cctggcagct ctggcccgtg
      841 tctcaaaatc tctgatgtta cattgcacaa gataaaaata tatcatcatg aacaataaaa
      901 ctgtctgctt acataaacag taatacaagg ggtgttatga gccatattca acgggaaacg
      961 tcgaggccgc gattaaattc caacatggat gctgatttat atgggtataa atgggctcgc
     1021 gataatgtcg ggcaatcagg tgcgacaatc tatcgcttgt atgggaagcc cgatgcgcca
     1081 gagttgtttc tgaaacatgg caaaggtagc gttgccaatg atgttacaga tgagatggtc
     1141 agactaaact ggctgacgga atttatgcct cttccgacca tcaagcattt tatccgtact
     1201 cctgatgatg catggttact caccactgcg atccccggaa aaacagcatt ccaggtatta
     1261 gaagaatatc ctgattcagg tgaaaatatt gttgatgcgc tggcagtgtt cctgcgccgg
     1321 ttgcattcga ttcctgtttg taattgtcct tttaacagcg atcgcgtatt tcgtctcgct
     1381 caggcgcaat cacgaatgaa taacggtttg gttgatgcga gtgattttga tgacgagcgt
     1441 aatggctggc ctgttgaaca agtctggaaa gaaatgcata aacttttgcc attctcaccg
     1501 gattcagtcg tcactcatgg tgatttctca cttgataacc ttatttttga cgaggggaaa
     1561 ttaataggtt gtattgatgt tggacgagtc ggaatcgcag accgatacca ggatcttgcc
     1621 atcctatgga actgcctcgg tgagttttct ccttcattac agaaacggct ttttcaaaaa
     1681 tatggtattg ataatcctga tatgaataaa ttgcagtttc atttgatgct cgatgagttt
     1741 ttctaatcag aattggttaa ttggttgtaa cactggcaga gcattacgct gacttgacgg
     1801 gacggcgcaa gctcatgacc aaaatccctt aacgtgagtt acgcgtcgtt ccactgagcg
     1861 tcagaccccg tagaaaagat caaaggatct tcttgagatc ctttttttct gcgcgtaatc
     1921 tgctgcttgc aaacaaaaaa accaccgcta ccagcggtgg tttgtttgcc ggatcaagag
     1981 ctaccaactc tttttccgaa ggtaactggc ttcagcagag cgcagatacc aaatactgtt
     2041 cttctagtgt agccgtagtt aggccaccac ttcaagaact ctgtagcacc gcctacatac
     2101 ctcgctctgc taatcctgtt accagtggct gctgccagtg gcgataagtc gtgtcttacc
     2161 gggttggact caagacgata gttaccggat aaggcgcagc ggtcgggctg aacggggggt
     2221 tcgtgcacac agcccagctt ggagcgaacg acctacaccg aactgagata cctacagcgt
     2281 gagctatgag aaagcgccac gcttcccgaa gggagaaagg cggacaggta tccggtaagc
     2341 ggcagggtcg gaacaggaga gcgcacgagg gagcttccag ggggaaacgc ctggtatctt
     2401 tatagtcctg tcgggtttcg ccacctctga cttgagcgtc gatttttgtg atgctcgtca
     2461 ggggggcgga gcctatggaa aaacgccagc aacgcggcct ttttacggtt cctggccttt
     2521 tgctggcctt ttgctcacat gttctttcct gcgttatccc ctgattctgt ggataaccgt
     2581 attaccgcct ttgagtgagc tgataccgct cgccgcagcc gaacgaccga gcgcagcgag
     2641 tcagtgagcg aggaagcgga agagcgccca atacgcaaac cgcctctccc cgcgcgttgg
     2701 ccgattcatt aatgcagctg gcacgacagg tttcccgact ggaaagcggg cagtgagcgc
     2761 aacgcaatta atacgcgtac cgctagccag gaagagtttg tagaaacgca aaaaggccat
     2821 ccgtcaggat ggccttctgc ttagtttgat gcctggcagt ttatggcggg cgtcctgccc
     2881 gccaccctcc gggccgttgc ttcacaacgt tcaaatccgc tcccggcgga tttgtcctac
     2941 tcaggagagc gttcaccgac aaacaacaga taaaacgaaa ggcccagtct tccgactgag
     3001 cctttcgttt tatttgatgc ctggcagttc cctactctcg cgttaacgct agcatggatg
     3061 ttttcccagt cacgacgttg taaaacgacg gccagtctta agctcgggcc ctgcagctct
     3121 agagctcgaa ttctacaggt cactaatacc atctaagtag ttggtt
//
