>Addgene plasmid #109591 | p3E-ARF6 | depositor full sequence | sequence record 206528 | Full Sequence
CTTTCCTGCGTTATCCCCTGATTCTGTGGATAACCGTATTACCGCCTTTGAGTGAGCTGATACCGCTCGC
CGCAGCCGAACGACCGAGCGCAGCGAGTCAGTGAGCGAGGAAGCGGAAGAGCGCCCAATACGCAAACCGC
CTCTCCCCGCGCGTTGGCCGATTCATTAATGCAGCTGGCACGACAGGTTTCCCGACTGGAAAGCGGGCAG
TGAGCGCAACGCAATTAATACGCGTACCGCTAGCCAGGAAGAGTTTGTAGAAACGCAAAAAGGCCATCCG
TCAGGATGGCCTTCTGCTTAGTTTGATGCCTGGCAGTTTATGGCGGGCGTCCTGCCCGCCACCCTCCGGG
CCGTTGCTTCACAACGTTCAAATCCGCTCCCGGCGGATTTGTCCTACTCAGGAGAGCGTTCACCGACAAA
CAACAGATAAAACGAAAGGCCCAGTCTTCCGACTGAGCCTTTCGTTTTATTTGATGCCTGGCAGTTCCCT
ACTCTCGCGTTAACGCTAGCATGGATGTTTTCCCAGTCACGACGTTGTAAAACGACGGCCAGTCTTAAGC
TCGGGCCCTGCAGCTCTAGAGCTCGAATTCTACAGGTCACTAATACCATCTAAGTAGTTGGTTCATAGTG
ACTGCATATGTTGTGTTTTACAGTATTATGTAGTCTGTTTTTTATGCAAAATCTAATTTAATATATTGAT
ATTTATATCATTTTACGTTTCTCGTTCAACTTTCTTGTACAAAGTGGCTGGGAAGATGCTTTCCAAGATC
TTCGGCAACAAGGAGATGAGAATATTGATGCTCGGACTTGACGCCGCCGGAAAGACAACGATTCTGTACA
AACTCAAACTGGGCCAGTCGGTTACGACCATCCCGACAGTGGGCTTCAATGTAGAGACTGTCACGTATAA
AAACGTCAAGTTTAACGTTTGGGACGTCGGCGGTCAGGATAAGATCCGTCCTCTATGGCGGCACTACTAC
ACCGGCACGCAGGGCCTGATTTTCGTAGTGGACTGTGCGGATCGTGACCGCATCGATGAGGCTCGGCAGG
AGCTGCACCGCATTATCAACGATCGTGAGATGCGCGACGCCATTATCCTGATCTTCGCCAACAAACAAGA
CCTTCCAGACGCCATGAAGCCGCATGAGATACAGGAGAAGCTGGGCCTGACGCGCATCCGAGATCGCAAC
TGGTACGTTCAGCCGTCTTGCGCTACAACCGGCGACGGACTCTACGAAGGGCTCACCTGGCTCACGTCCA
ACTACAAATCCTAACAACTTTATTATACAAAGTTGGCATTATAAAAAAGCATTGCTTATCAATTTGTTGC
AACGAACAGGTCACTATCAGTCAAAATAAAATCATTATTTGGAGCTCCATGGTAGCGTTAACGCGGCCGC
GATATCCCCTATAGTGAGTCGTATTACATGGTCATAGCTGTTTCCTGGCAGCTCTGGCCCGTGTCTCAAA
ATCTCTGATGTTACATTGCACAAGATAAAAATATATCATCATGAACAATAAAACTGTCTGCTTACATAAA
CAGTAATACAAGGGGTGTTATGAGCCATATTCAACGGGAAACGTCGAGGCCGCGATTAAATTCCAACATG
GATGCTGATTTATATGGGTATAAATGGGCTCGCGATAATGTCGGGCAATCAGGTGCGACAATCTATCGCT
TGTATGGGAAGCCCGATGCGCCAGAGTTGTTTCTGAAACATGGCAAAGGTAGCGTTGCCAATGATGTTAC
AGATGAGATGGTCAGACTAAACTGGCTGACGGAATTTATGCCTCTTCCGACCATCAAGCATTTTATCCGT
ACTCCTGATGATGCATGGTTACTCACCACTGCGATCCCCGGAAAAACAGCATTCCAGGTATTAGAAGAAT
ATCCTGATTCAGGTGAAAATATTGTTGATGCGCTGGCAGTGTTCCTGCGCCGGTTGCATTCGATTCCTGT
TTGTAATTGTCCTTTTAACAGCGATCGCGTATTTCGTCTCGCTCAGGCGCAATCACGAATGAATAACGGT
TTGGTTGATGCGAGTGATTTTGATGACGAGCGTAATGGCTGGCCTGTTGAACAAGTCTGGAAAGAAATGC
ATAAACTTTTGCCATTCTCACCGGATTCAGTCGTCACTCATGGTGATTTCTCACTTGATAACCTTATTTT
TGACGAGGGGAAATTAATAGGTTGTATTGATGTTGGACGAGTCGGAATCGCAGACCGATACCAGGATCTT
GCCATCCTATGGAACTGCCTCGGTGAGTTTTCTCCTTCATTACAGAAACGGCTTTTTCAAAAATATGGTA
TTGATAATCCTGATATGAATAAATTGCAGTTTCATTTGATGCTCGATGAGTTTTTCTAATCAGAATTGGT
TAATTGGTTGTAACACTGGCAGAGCATTACGCTGACTTGACGGGACGGCGCAAGCTCATGACCAAAATCC
CTTAACGTGAGTTACGCGTCGTTCCACTGAGCGTCAGACCCCGTAGAAAAGATCAAAGGATCTTCTTGAG
ATCCTTTTTTTCTGCGCGTAATCTGCTGCTTGCAAACAAAAAAACCACCGCTACCAGCGGTGGTTTGTTT
GCCGGATCAAGAGCTACCAACTCTTTTTCCGAAGGTAACTGGCTTCAGCAGAGCGCAGATACCAAATACT
GTCCTTCTAGTGTAGCCGTAGTTAGGCCACCACTTCAAGAACTCTGTAGCACCGCCTACATACCTCGCTC
TGCTAATCCTGTTACCAGTGGCTGCTGCCAGTGGCGATAAGTCGTGTCTTACCGGGTTGGACTCAAGACG
ATAGTTACCGGATAAGGCGCAGCGGTCGGGCTGAACGGGGGGTTCGTGCACACAGCCCAGCTTGGAGCGA
ACGACCTACACCGAACTGAGATACCTACAGCGTGAGCATTGAGAAAGCGCCACGCTTCCCGAAGGGAGAA
AGGCGGACAGGTATCCGGTAAGCGGCAGGGTCGGAACAGGAGAGCGCACGAGGGAGCTTCCAGGGGGAAA
CGCCTGGTATCTTTATAGTCCTGTCGGGTTTCGCCACCTCTGACTTGAGCGTCGATTTTTGTGATGCTCG
TCAGGGGGGCGGAGCCTATGGAAAAACGCCAGCAACGCGGCCTTTTTACGGTTCCTGGCCTTTTGCTGGC
CTTTTGCTCACATGTT
Features (pLannotate 1.2.2; 11 found; start..end, strand, type, name):
    121..213     +  CDS            lacI (fragment): lac repressor; lacI; The lac repressor binds to the lac operator to inhibit transcription in E. coli. This inhibition can be relieved by adding lactose or isopropyl-β-D-thiogalactopyranoside (IPTG).
    268..295     -  terminator     rrnB T2 terminator: transcription terminator T2 from the E. coli rrnB gene
    427..470     +  terminator     rrnB T1 terminator: Escherichia coli rrnB; transcription terminator T1 from the E. coli rrnB gene
    517..553     -  CDS            lacZα (fragment): LacZα fragment of β-galactosidase; lacZ fragment
    624..747     -  protein_bind   attR2: mutant version of attR; recombination site for the Gateway® LR reaction LR Clonase™
    750..1271    +  CDS            ARF6: ARF6_HUMAN - Experimental evidence at protein level: Swiss-Prot protein existence level 1. (Microbial infection) Functions as an allosteric activator of the cholera toxin catalytic subunit, an ADP-ribosyltransferase. From Homo sapiens (Human).
   1275..1295    -  protein_bind   attB3: mutant version of attB; core recombination site for the Gateway® BP reaction BP Clonase™
   1286..1371    -  protein_bind   attL1 (fragment): mutant version of attL; recombination site for the Gateway® LR reaction LR Clonase™
   1408..1426    -  promoter       T7 promoter: promoter for bacteriophage T7 RNA polymerase
   1560..2369    +  CDS            KanR: aminoglycoside phosphotransferase; aph(3')-Ia; confers resistance to kanamycin in bacteria or G418 (Geneticin®) in eukaryotes
   2516..3104    +  rep_origin     ori: high-copy-number ColE1/pMB1/pBR322/pUC origin of replication
