[The description below was written by a language model from this plasmid's Addgene catalogue record, the feature table of its GenBank file and pLannotate feature annotations shown in this document.]
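Description:
p3E-ARF6 is a 3,166 bp Gateway 3′ entry clone for multisite Gateway assembly of zebrafish expression constructs. It carries the zebrafish ARF6 coding sequence (linked in the record to the arf6a gene) so that ARF6 can be placed at the 3′ position of an assembled transgene, that is, fused downstream of whatever is supplied by the middle entry clone. It replicates in E. coli from a high-copy ColE1/pUC-type origin and is selected with kanamycin through the aph(3′)-Ia resistance gene. The rrnB T1 and T2 terminators lie upstream of the cloning region, where they insulate it from read-through transcription. A T7 promoter and M13 forward and reverse primer sites flank the cassette and are useful for sequencing.

The insert, an open reading frame of roughly 520 bp, lies between attR2 and attL3 recombination sites, the pair characteristic of a 3′ entry vector. In an LR Clonase reaction these sites recombine with a 5′ entry clone (normally carrying the promoter), a middle entry clone and a destination vector to give an ordered three-part expression construct. The entry clone itself contains no eukaryotic promoter or polyadenylation signal in the annotated features, so expression depends on the partner elements. The GenBank table does not annotate the insert. The automated annotation, which uses a different coordinate origin, identifies it by similarity to human ARF6, reflecting conservation of this small GTPase rather than a human origin.

The catalogue lists a muscle-promoter mKate2 destination vector as the backbone, but the features are those of a small pDONR-derived entry plasmid. This may reflect the intended recombination partner, although the record does not say so. The plasmid belongs to a toolkit for in vivo cell biology in zebrafish.
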