Addgene plasmid #109591: p3E-ARF6
Purpose: Multisite gateway vector for 3' tagging with ARF6
Depositing lab: Rob Parton. Depositing organization: University of Queensland, Institute for Molecular Bioscience. Publication: In vivo cell biological screening identifies an endocytic capture mechanism for T-tubule formation. Hall TE, Martel N, Ariotti N, Xiong Z, Lo HP, Ferguson C, Rae J, Lim YW, Parton RG. Nat Commun. 2020 Jul 24;11(1):3711. doi: 10.1038/s41467-020-17486-w. PubMed 32709891.
Backbone
  Vector backbone: pDEST-actc1b-mKate2-ccdb
  Vector type: Zebrafish plasmids
Growth in bacteria
  Bacterial resistance: Kanamycin, 50 μg/mL
  Growth temperature: 37°C
  Growth strain: DH5alpha
  Copy number: High Copy
Gene/Insert
  Gene/Insert name: ARF6
  Species: D. rerio (zebrafish)
  Entrez Gene: arf6a (a.k.a. arf6, wu:fj46d09, zgc:77665)
  Cloning method: Gateway Cloning
Terms and licenses: Academic/Nonprofit Terms; Industry Terms: Not Available to Industry
How to cite: p3E-ARF6 was a gift from Rob Parton (Addgene plasmid # 109591 ; http://n2t.net/addgene:109591 ; RRID:Addgene_109591)
